Addgene plasmid #154452: pCDNA3/FKBP12-pBirA(284-C)-HA
Purpose: expresses FKBP12-pBirA(284-C)-HA/biochemical assay
Depositing lab: Hyun-Woo Rhee. Depositing organization: Seoul National University. Publication: Contact-ID, a tool for profiling organelle contact sites, reveals regulatory proteins of mitochondrial-associated membrane formation. Kwak C, Shin S, Park JS, Jung M, Nhung TTM, Kang MG, Lee C, Kwon TH, Park SK, Mun JY, Kim JS, Rhee HW. Proc Natl Acad Sci U S A. 2020 May 15. pii: 1916584117. doi: 10.1073/pnas.1916584117. PubMed 32414919.
Backbone
  Vector backbone: pCDNA3
  Backbone size w/o insert (bp): 5382
  Total vector size (bp): 5862
  Vector type: Mammalian Expression
  Selectable markers: Neomycin (select with G418)
Growth in bacteria
  Bacterial resistance: Ampicillin, 100 μg/mL
  Growth temperature: 37°C
  Growth strain: DH5alpha
  Copy number: High Copy
Gene/Insert
  Gene/Insert name: FKBP12-pBirA(284-C)-HA
  Species: H. sapiens (human)
  Insert size (bp): 480
  GenBank ID: NM_125831.3
  Entrez Gene: FKBP12 (a.k.a. AT5G64350, ARABIDOPSIS THALIANA FK506-BINDING PROTEIN 12, ATFKBP12, FK506-binding protein 12, FKP12, IMMUNOPHILIN, MSJ1.19, MSJ1_19)
  Promoter: T7 promoter
  Cloning method: Restriction Enzyme; 5′ cloning site NotI (not destroyed); 3′ cloning site Xhoi, XbaI (not destroyed)
  Sequencing primers: 5′ T7 promoter; 3′ BGH-rev
Terms and licenses: Academic/Nonprofit Terms; Industry Terms: Not Available to Industry
How to cite: pCDNA3/FKBP12-pBirA(284-C)-HA was a gift from Hyun-Woo Rhee (Addgene plasmid # 154452 ; http://n2t.net/addgene:154452 ; RRID:Addgene_154452)
