[The description below was written by a language model from this plasmid's Addgene catalogue record and pLannotate feature annotations shown in this document.]
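Description:
pCDNA3/FKBP12-pBirA(284-C)-HA is a mammalian expression plasmid of about 5.9 kb built on the pCDNA3 backbone. It is maintained in E. coli through a high-copy ColE1/pUC-type origin with ampicillin resistance (AmpR). It also carries an f1 origin and an SV40 promoter–driven neomycin phosphotransferase cassette with an SV40 poly(A) signal, which allows G418 selection of transfected mammalian cells. The catalogue lists the promoter as T7. The feature table, however, shows the CMV immediate-early enhancer and promoter directly upstream of the T7 site, so CMV would drive expression in mammalian cells. The T7 promoter serves mainly as a sequencing primer site or for in vitro transcription. A bGH polyadenylation signal terminates the transcript, and an antisense SP6 promoter lies between the insert and that signal.

The roughly 480 bp insert, cloned between NotI and XhoI/XbaI, encodes FKBP12 fused to a short C-terminal fragment of the promiscuous E. coli biotin ligase BirA(R118G), also known as BioID. According to the construct name, this fragment runs from residue 284 to the C terminus and is followed by an HA epitope tag, although the HA tag was not annotated separately. The catalogue's Entrez and GenBank links point to an Arabidopsis FKBP12 entry, but the stated species is human and the annotation matches human FKBP1A.

FKBP12 is commonly used as a rapamycin-inducible dimerization partner. A partial BirA fragment of this kind fits a split-biotin-ligase design, in which activity returns only when a complementary fragment is brought close, but the record does not name the partner construct. The stated purpose is a biochemical assay, and the associated publication concerns proximity labelling for profiling organelle contact sites.
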