Features (pLannotate 1.2.2; 22 found; start..end, strand, type, name):
      1..19      +  promoter       T7 promoter: promoter for bacteriophage T7 RNA polymerase
     45..368     +  CDS            FKBP1A: FKB1A_HUMAN - Also known as FKBP1, FKBP12. Experimental evidence at protein level: Swiss-Prot protein existence level 1. Keeps in an inactive conformation TGFBR1, the TGF-beta type I serine/threonine kinase receptor, preventing TGF-beta receptor activation in absence of ligand. Recruits SMAD7 to ACVR1B which prevents the association of SMAD2 and SMAD3 with the activin receptor complex, thereby blocking the activin signal. May modulate the RYR1 calcium channel activity. PPIases accelerate the folding of proteins. It catalyzes the cis-trans isomerization of proline imidic peptide bonds in oligop
    375..488     +  CDS            BirA(R118G) (fragment): promiscuous R118G mutant of the E. coli biotin protein ligase (Cronan, 2005) also known as BirA* or BioID
    552..570     -  promoter       SP6 promoter: promoter for bacteriophage SP6 RNA polymerase
    596..820     +  polyA_signal   bGH poly(A) signal: bovine growth hormone polyadenylation signal
    824..845     +  promoter       SV40 promoter (fragment): SV40 enhancer and early promoter
    866..1294    +  rep_origin     f1 ori (sequence partly withheld): f1 bacteriophage origin of replication; arrow indicates direction of (+) strand synthesis
   1308..1637    +  promoter       SV40 promoter: SV40 enhancer and early promoter
   1704..2495    +  CDS            neo: KKA2_KLEPN - Also known as kan, nptII. Experimental evidence at protein level: Swiss-Prot protein existence level 1. Resistance to kanamycin, neomycin, paromomycin, ribostamycin, butirosin and gentamicin B. From Klebsiella pneumoniae.
   2519..2677    +  CDS            ble (fragment): BLE_KLEPN - Experimental evidence at protein level: Swiss-Prot protein existence level 1. Binding protein with a strong affinity to the bleomycin family of antibiotics. Binds to CL990; an antimitotic-antibiotic compound. From Klebsiella pneumoniae.
   2672..2793    +  polyA_signal   SV40 poly(A) signal: SV40 polyadenylation signal
   2866..2882    -  protein_bind   lac operator: The lac repressor binds to the lac operator to inhibit transcription in E. coli. This inhibition can be relieved by adding lactose or isopropyl-β-D-thiogalactopyranoside (IPTG). lac repressor encoded by lacI
   2890..2920    -  promoter       lac promoter: promoter for the E. coli lac operon
   2935..2956    -  protein_bind   CAP binding site: CAP binding activates transcription in the presence of cAMP. E. coli catabolite activator protein
   2969..3061    -  CDS            lacI (fragment): lac repressor; lacI; The lac repressor binds to the lac operator to inhibit transcription in E. coli. This inhibition can be relieved by adding lactose or isopropyl-β-D-thiogalactopyranoside (IPTG).
   3244..3832    -  rep_origin     ori: high-copy-number ColE1/pMB1/pBR322/pUC origin of replication
   4003..4863    -  CDS            AmpR: β-lactamase; bla; confers resistance to ampicillin, carbenicillin, and related antibiotics
   4864..4968    -  promoter       AmpR promoter: bla
   5027..5079    -  misc_feature   bom (fragment): basis of mobility region from pBR322
   5234..5613    +  enhancer       CMV enhancer: human cytomegalovirus immediate early enhancer
   5614..5817    +  promoter       CMV promoter: human cytomegalovirus (CMV) immediate early promoter
   5813..5846    +  LTR            5' LTR (truncated) (fragment): truncated 5' long terminal repeat (LTR) from HIV-1
>Addgene plasmid #154452 | pCDNA3/FKBP12-pBirA(284-C)-HA | addgene full sequence | sequence record 309461 | Addgene NGS Result
TAATACGACTCACTATAGGGAGACCCAAGCTTGCGGCCGCCACCATGGGAGTGCAGGTGGAAACCATCTC
CCCAGGAGACGGGCGCACCTTCCCCAAGCGCGGCCAGACCTGCGTGGTGCACTACACCGGGATGCTTGAA
GATGGAAAGAAATTTGATTCCTCCCGGGACAGAAACAAGCCCTTTAAGTTTATGCTAGGCAAGCAGGAGG
TGATCCGAGGCTGGGAAGAAGGGGTTGCCCAGATGAGTGTGGGTCAGAGAGCCAAACTGACTATATCTCC
AGATTATGCCTATGGTGCCACTGGGCACCCAGGCATCATCCCACCACATGCCACTCTCGTCTTCGATGTG
GAGCTTCTAAAACTGGAAGGATCCGAAATCTTCGGCATCTCCAGAGGAATCGACAAGCAGGGAGCTCTGC
TGCTGGAGCAGGACGGAATCATCAAGCCCTGGATGGGCGGAGAAATCTCCCTGAGAAGCGCAGAGAAGGC
TTACCCTTACGATGTACCGGATTACGCATAATGACTCGAGCATGCATCTAGAGGGCCCTATTCTATAGTG
TCACCTAAATGCTAGAGCTCGCTGATCAGCCTCGACTGTGCCTTCTAGTTGCCAGCCATCTGTTGTTTGC
CCCTCCCCCGTGCCTTCCTTGACCCTGGAAGGTGCCACTCCCACTGTCCTTTCCTAATAAAATGAGGAAA
TTGCATCGCATTGTCTGAGTAGGTGTCATTCTATTCTGGGGGGTGGGGTGGGGCAGGACAGCAAGGGGGA
GGATTGGGAAGACAATAGCAGGCATGCTGGGGATGCGGTGGGCTCTATGGCTTCTGAGGCGGAAAGAACC
AGCTGGGGCTCTAGGGGGTATCCCC
[124 nt withheld, positions 866-989]
C
[91 nt withheld, positions 991-1081]
A
[49 nt withheld, positions 1083-1131]
CCTTTGACGTTGGAGTCCACGTTCTTT
[37 nt withheld, positions 1159-1195]
ACCCTATCTCGGTCTATTCTTTTGATTTATAAGGGATTTTGCCGATTTCGGCCTATTGGTTAAAAAATGA
GCTGATTTAACAAAAATTTAACGCGAATTAATTCTGTGGAATGTGTGTCAGTTAGGGTGTGGAAAGTCCC
CAGGCTCCCCAGCAGGCAGAAGTATGCAAAGCATGCATCTCAATTAGTCAGCAACCAGGTGTGGAAAGTC
CCCAGGCTCCCCAGCAGGCAGAAGTATGCAAAGCATGCATCTCAATTAGTCAGCAACCATAGTCCCGCCC
CTAACTCCGCCCATCCCGCCCCTAACTCCGCCCAGTTCCGCCCATTCTCCGCCCCATGGCTGACTAATTT
TTTTTATTTATGCAGAGGCCGAGGCCGCCTCTGCCTCTGAGCTATTCCAGAAGTAGTGAGGAGGCTTTTT
TGGAGGCCTAGGCTTTTGCAAAAAGCTCCCGGGAGCTTGTATATCCATTTTCGGATCTGATCAAGAGACA
GGATGAGGATCGTTTCGCATGATTGAACAAGATGGATTGCACGCAGGTTCTCCGGCCGCTTGGGTGGAGA
GGCTATTCGGCTATGACTGGGCACAACAGACAATCGGCTGCTCTGATGCCGCCGTGTTCCGGCTGTCAGC
GCAGGGGCGCCCGGTTCTTTTTGTCAAGACCGACCTGTCCGGTGCCCTGAATGAACTGCAGGACGAGGCA
GCGCGGCTATCGTGGCTGGCCACGACGGGCGTTCCTTGCGCAGCTGTGCTCGACGTTGTCACTGAAGCGG
GAAGGGACTGGCTGCTATTGGGCGAAGTGCCGGGGCAGGATCTCCTGTCATCTCACCTTGCTCCTGCCGA
GAAAGTATCCATCATGGCTGATGCAATGCGGCGGCTGCATACGCTTGATCCGGCTACCTGCCCATTCGAC
CACCAAGCGAAACATCGCATCGAGCGAGCACGTACTCGGATGGAAGCCGGTCTTGTCGATCAGGATGATC
TGGACGAAGAGCATCAGGGGCTCGCGCCAGCCGAACTGTTCGCCAGGCTCAAGGCGCGCATGCCCGACGG
CGAGGATCTCGTCGTGACCCATGGCGATGCCTGCTTGCCGAATATCATGGTGGAAAATGGCCGCTTTTCT
GGATTCATCGACTGTGGCCGGCTGGGTGTGGCGGACCGCTATCAGGACATAGCGTTGGCTACCCGTGATA
TTGCTGAAGAGCTTGGCGGCGAATGGGCTGACCGCTTCCTCGTGCTTTACGGTATCGCCGCTCCCGATTC
GCAGCGCATCGCCTTCTATCGCCTTCTTGACGAGTTCTTCTGAGCGGGACTCTGGGGTTCGAAATGACCG
ACCAAGCGACGCCCAACCTGCCATCACGAGATTTCGATTCCACCGCCGCCTTCTATGAAAGGTTGGGCTT
CGGAATCGTTTTCCGGGACGCCGGCTGGATGATCCTCCAGCGCGGGGATCTCATGCTGGAGTTCTTCGCC
CACCCCAACTTGTTTATTGCAGCTTATAATGGTTACAAATAAAGCAATAGCATCACAAATTTCACAAATA
AAGCATTTTTTTCACTGCATTCTAGTTGTGGTTTGTCCAAACTCATCAATGTATCTTATCATGTCTGTAT
ACCGTCGACCTCTAGCTAGAGCTTGGCGTAATCATGGTCATAGCTGTTTCCTGTGTGAAATTGTTATCCG
CTCACAATTCCACACAACATACGAGCCGGAAGCATAAAGTGTAAAGCCTGGGGTGCCTAATGAGTGAGCT
AACTCACATTAATTGCGTTGCGCTCACTGCCCGCTTTCCAGTCGGGAAACCTGTCGTGCCAGCTGCATTA
ATGAATCGGCCAACGCGCGGGGAGAGGCGGTTTGCGTATTGGGCGCTCTTCCGCTTCCTCGCTCACTGAC
TCGCTGCGCTCGGTCGTTCGGCTGCGGCGAGCGGTATCAGCTCACTCAAAGGCGGTAATACGGTTATCCA
CAGAATCAGGGGATAACGCAGGAAAGAACATGTGAGCAAAAGGCCAGCAAAAGGCCAGGAACCGTAAAAA
GGCCGCGTTGCTGGCGTTTTTCCATAGGCTCCGCCCCCCTGACGAGCATCACAAAAATCGACGCTCAAGT
CAGAGGTGGCGAAACCCGACAGGACTATAAAGATACCAGGCGTTTCCCCCTGGAAGCTCCCTCGTGCGCT
CTCCTGTTCCGACCCTGCCGCTTACCGGATACCTGTCCGCCTTTCTCCCTTCGGGAAGCGTGGCGCTTTC
TCATAGCTCACGCTGTAGGTATCTCAGTTCGGTGTAGGTCGTTCGCTCCAAGCTGGGCTGTGTGCACGAA
CCCCCCGTTCAGCCCGACCGCTGCGCCTTATCCGGTAACTATCGTCTTGAGTCCAACCCGGTAAGACACG
ACTTATCGCCACTGGCAGCAGCCACTGGTAACAGGATTAGCAGAGCGAGGTATGTAGGCGGTGCTACAGA
GTTCTTGAAGTGGTGGCCTAACTACGGCTACACTAGAAGAACAGTATTTGGTATCTGCGCTCTGCTGAAG
CCAGTTACCTTCGGAAAAAGAGTTGGTAGCTCTTGATCCGGCAAACAAACCACCGCTGGTAGCGGTGGTT
TTTTTGTTTGCAAGCAGCAGATTACGCGCAGAAAAAAAGGATCTCAAGAAGATCCTTTGATCTTTTCTAC
GGGGTCTGACGCTCAGTGGAACGAAAACTCACGTTAAGGGATTTTGGTCATGAGATTATCAAAAAGGATC
TTCACCTAGATCCTTTTAAATTAAAAATGAAGTTTTAAATCAATCTAAAGTATATATGAGTAAACTTGGT
CTGACAGTTACCAATGCTTAATCAGTGAGGCACCTATCTCAGCGATCTGTCTATTTCGTTCATCCATAGT
TGCCTGACTCCCCGTCGTGTAGATAACTACGATACGGGAGGGCTTACCATCTGGCCCCAGTGCTGCAATG
ATACCGCGAGACCCACGCTCACCGGCTCCAGATTTATCAGCAATAAACCAGCCAGCCGGAAGGGCCGAGC
GCAGAAGTGGTCCTGCAACTTTATCCGCCTCCATCCAGTCTATTAATTGTTGCCGGGAAGCTAGAGTAAG
TAGTTCGCCAGTTAATAGTTTGCGCAACGTTGTTGCCATTGCTACAGGCATCGTGGTGTCACGCTCGTCG
TTTGGTATGGCTTCATTCAGCTCCGGTTCCCAACGATCAAGGCGAGTTACATGATCCCCCATGTTGTGCA
AAAAAGCGGTTAGCTCCTTCGGTCCTCCGATCGTTGTCAGAAGTAAGTTGGCCGCAGTGTTATCACTCAT
GGTTATGGCAGCACTGCATAATTCTCTTACTGTCATGCCATCCGTAAGATGCTTTTCTGTGACTGGTGAG
TACTCAACCAAGTCATTCTGAGAATAGTGTATGCGGCGACCGAGTTGCTCTTGCCCGGCGTCAATACGGG
ATAATACCGCGCCACATAGCAGAACTTTAAAAGTGCTCATCATTGGAAAACGTTCTTCGGGGCGAAAACT
CTCAAGGATCTTACCGCTGTTGAGATCCAGTTCGATGTAACCCACTCGTGCACCCAACTGATCTTCAGCA
TCTTTTACTTTCACCAGCGTTTCTGGGTGAGCAAAAACAGGAAGGCAAAATGCCGCAAAAAAGGGAATAA
GGGCGACACGGAAATGTTGAATACTCATACTCTTCCTTTTTCAATATTATTGAAGCATTTATCAGGGTTA
TTGTCTCATGAGCGGATACATATTTGAATGTATTTAGAAAAATAAACAAATAGGGGTTCCGCGCACATTT
CCCCGAAAAGTGCCACCTGACGTCGACGGATCGGGAGATCTCCCGATCCCCTATGGTGCACTCTCAGTAC
AATCTGCTCTGATGCCGCATAGTTAAGCCAGTATCTGCTCCCTGCTTGTGTGTTGGAGGTCGCTGAGTAG
TGCGCGAGCAAAATTTAAGCTACAACAAGGCAAGGCTTGACCGACAATTGCATGAAGAATCTGCTTAGGG
TTAGGCGTTTTGCGCTGCTTCGCGATGTACGGGCCAGATATACGCGTTGACATTGATTATTGACTAGTTA
TTAATAGTAATCAATTACGGGGTCATTAGTTCATAGCCCATATATGGAGTTCCGCGTTACATAACTTACG
GTAAATGGCCCGCCTGGCTGACCGCCCAACGACCCCCGCCCATTGACGTCAATAATGACGTATGTTCCCA
TAGTAACGCCAATAGGGACTTTCCATTGACGTCAATGGGTGGAGTATTTACGGTAAACTGCCCACTTGGC
AGTACATCAAGTGTATCATATGCCAAGTACGCCCCCTATTGACGTCAATGACGGTAAATGGCCCGCCTGG
CATTATGCCCAGTACATGACCTTATGGGACTTTCCTACTTGGCAGTACATCTACGTATTAGTCATCGCTA
TTACCATGGTGATGCGGTTTTGGCAGTACATCAATGGGCGTGGATAGCGGTTTGACTCACGGGGATTTCC
AAGTCTCCACCCCATTGACGTCAATGGGAGTTTGTTTTGGCACCAAAATCAACGGGACTTTCCAAAATGT
CGTAACAACTCCGCCCCATTGACGCAAATGGGCGGTAGGCGTGTACGGTGGGAGGTCTATATAAGCAGAG
CTCTCTGGCTAACTAGAGAACCCACTGCTTACTGGCTTATCGAAAT
