>Addgene plasmid #154452 | pCDNA3/FKBP12-pBirA(284-C)-HA | depositor partial sequence | sequence record 298940 | FKBP12-pBirA(284-C)-HA
ATGGGAGTGCAGGTGGAAACCATCTCCCCAGGAGACGGGCGCACCTTCCCCAAGCGCGGCCAGACCTGCG
TGGTGCACTACACCGGGATGCTTGAAGATGGAAAGAAATTTGATTCCTCCCGGGACAGAAACAAGCCCTT
TAAGTTTATGCTAGGCAAGCAGGAGGTGATCCGAGGCTGGGAAGAAGGGGTTGCCCAGATGAGTGTGGGT
CAGAGAGCCAAACTGACTATATCTCCAGATTATGCCTATGGTGCCACTGGGCACCCAGGCATCATCCCAC
CACATGCCACTCTCGTCTTCGATGTGGAGCTTCTAAAACTGGAAGGATCCGAAATCTTCGGCATCTCCAG
AGGAATCGACAAGCAGGGAGCTCTGCTGCTGGAGCAGGACGGAATCATCAAGCCCTGGATGGGCGGAGAA
ATCTCCCTGAGAAGCGCAGAGAAGGCTTACCCTTACGATGTACCGGATTACGCATAATGA
